>Addgene plasmid #14184 | pAG304GPD-ccdB-EGFP | depositor full sequence | sequence record 7847 | Author sequence
TCGCGCGTTTCGGTGATGACGGTGAAAACCTCTGACACATGCAGCTCCCGGAGACGGTCACAGCTTGTCT
GTAAGCGGATGCCGGGAGCAGACAAGCCCGTCAGGGCGCGTCAGCGGGTGTTGGCGGGTGTCGGGGCTGG
CTTAACTATGCGGCATCAGAGCAGATTGTACTGAGAGTGCACCAAACGACATTACTATATATATAATATA
GGAAGCATTTAATAGACAGCATCGTAATATATGTGTACTTTGCAGTTATGACGCCAGATGGCAGTAGTGG
AAGATATTCTTTATTGAAAAATAGCTTGTCACCTTACGTACAATCTTGATCCGGAGCTTTTCTTTTTTTG
CCGATTAAGAATTAATTCGGTCGAAAAAAGAAAAGGAGAGGGCCAAGAGGGAGGGCATTGGTGACTATTG
AGCACGTGAGTATACGTGATTAAGCACACAAAGGCAGCTTGGAGTATGTCTGTTATTAATTTCACAGGTA
GTTCTGGTCCATTGGTGAAAGTTTGCGGCTTGCAGAGCACAGAGGCCGCAGAATGTGCTCTAGATTCCGA
TGCTGACTTGCTGGGTATTATATGTGTGCCCAATAGAAAGAGAACAATTGACCCGGTTATTGCAAGGAAA
ATTTCAAGTCTTGTAAAAGCATATAAAAATAGTTCAGGCACTCCGAAATACTTGGTTGGCGTGTTTCGTA
ATCAACCTAAGGAGGATGTTTTGGCTCTGGTCAATGATTACGGCATTGATATCGTCCAACTGCATGGAGA
TGAGTCGTGGCAAGAATACCAAGAGTTCCTCGGTTTGCCAGTTATTAAAAGACTCGTATTTCCAAAAGAC
TGCAACATACTACTCAGTGCAGCTTCACAGAAACCTCATTCGTTTATTCCCTTGTTTGATTCAGAAGCAG
GTGGGACAGGTGAACTTTTGGATTGGAACTCGATTTCTGACTGGGTTGGAAGGCAAGAGAGCCCCGAAAG
CTTACATTTTATGTTAGCTGGTGGACTGACGCCAGAAAATGTTGGTGATGCGCTTAGATTAAATGGCGTT
ATTGGTGTTGATGTAAGCGGAGGTGTGGAGACAAATGGTGTAAAAGACTCTAACAAAATAGCAAATTTCG
TCAAAAATGCTAAGAAATAGGTTATTACTGAGTAGTATTTATTTAAGTATTGTTTGTGCACTTGCCTGCG
GTGTGAAATACCGCACAGATGCGTAAGGAGAAAATACCGCATCAGGAAATTGTAAACGTTAATATTTTGT
TAAAATTCGCGTTAAATTTTTGTTAAATCAGCTCATTTTTTAACCAATAGGCCGAAATCGGCAAAATCCC
TTATAAATCAAAAGAATAGACCGAGATAGGGT
[37 nt withheld, positions 1363-1399]
AAAGAACGTGGACTCCAACGTCAAAGG
[49 nt withheld, positions 1427-1475]
T
[91 nt withheld, positions 1477-1567]
G
[124 nt withheld, positions 1569-1692]
CGCGCCATTCGCCATTCAGGCTGCGCAACTGTTGGGAAGGGCGATCGGTGCGGGCCTCTTCGCTATTACG
CCAGCTGGCGAAGGGGGGATGTGCTGCAAGGCGATTAAGTTGGGTAACGCCAGGGTTTTCCCAGTCACGA
CGTTGTAAAACGACGGCCAGTGAATTGTAATACGACTCACTATAGGGCGAATTGGAGCTCTTCGAGTTTA
TCATTATCAATACTCGCCATTTCAAAGAATACGTAAATAATTAATAGTAGTGATTTTCCTAACTTTATTT
AGTCAAAAAATTAGCCTTTTAATTCTGCTGTAACCCGTACATGCCCAAAATAGGGGGCGGGTTACACAGA
ATATATAACACCGAAGGTGCCTGGGTGAACAGGTTTATTCCTGGCATCCACTAAATATAATGGAGCCCGC
TTTTTAAGCTGGCATCCAGAAAAAAAAAGAATCCCAGCACCAAAATATTGTTTTCTTCACCAACCATCAG
TTCATAGGTCCATTCTCTTAGCGCAACTACAGAGAACAGGGGCACAAACAGGCAAAAAACGGGCACAACC
TCAATGGAGTGATGCAACCTGCCTGGAGTAAATGATGACACAAGGCAATTGACCCACGCATGTATCTATC
TCATTTTCTTACACCTTCTATTACCTTCTGCTCTCTCTGATTTGGAAAAAGCTGAAAAAAAAGGTTGAAA
CCAGTTCCCTGAAATTATTCCCCTACTTGACTAATAAGTATATAAAGACGGTAGGTATTGATTGTAATTC
TGTAAATCTATTTCTTAAACTTCTTAAATTCTACTTTTATAGTTAGTCTTTTTTTTAGTTTTAAAACACC
AGAACTTAGTTTCGACGGATTCTAGAACTAGTGGATCCCCCATCACAAGTTTGTACAAAAAAGCTGAACG
AGAAACGTAAAATGATATAAATATCAATATATTAAATTAGATTTTGCATAAAAAACAGACTACATAATAC
TGTAAAACACAACATATCCAGTCACTATGGCGGCCGCATTAGGCACCCCAGGCTTTACACTTTATGCTTC
CGGCTCGTATAATGTGTGGATTTTGAGTTAGGATCCGTCGAGATTTTCAGGAGCTAAGGAAGCTAAAATG
GAGAAAAAAATCACTGGATATACCACCGTTGATATATCCCAATGGCATCGTAAAGAACATTTTGAGGCAT
TTCAGTCAGTTGCTCAATGTACCTATAACCAGACCGTTCAGCTGGATATTACGGCCTTTTTAAAGACCGT
AAAGAAAAATAAGCACAAGTTTTATCCGGCCTTTATTCACATTCTTGCCCGCCTGATGAATGCTCATCCG
GAATTCCGTATGGCAATGAAAGACGGTGAGCTGGTGATATGGGATAGTGTTCACCCTTGTTACACCGTTT
TCCATGAGCAAACTGAAACGTTTTCATCGCTCTGGAGTGAATACCACGACGATTTCCGGCAGTTTCTACA
CATATATTCGCAAGATGTGGCGTGTTACGGTGAAAACCTGGCCTATTTCCCTAAAGGGTTTATTGAGAAT
ATGTTTTTCGTCTCAGCCAATCCCTGGGTGAGTTTCACCAGTTTTGATTTAAACGTGGCCAATATGGACA
ACTTCTTCGCCCCCGTTTTCACCATGGGCAAATATTATACGCAAGGCGACAAGGTGCTGATGCCGCTGGC
GATTCAGGTTCATCATGCCGTCTGTGATGGCTTCCATGTCGGCAGAATGCTTAATGAATTACAACAGTAC
TGCGATGAGTGGCAGGGCGGGGCGTAAACGCCGCGTGGATCCGGCTTACTAAAAGCCAGATAACAGTATG
CGTATTTGCGCGCTGATTTTTGCGGTATAAGAATATATACTGATATGTATACCCGAAGTATGTCAAAAAG
AGGTATGCTATGAAGCAGCGTATTACAGTGACAGTTGACAGCGACAGCTATCAGTTGCTCAAGGCATATA
TGATGTCAATATCTCCGGTCTGGTAAGCACAACCATGCAGAATGAAGCCCGTCGTCTGCGTGCCGAACGC
TGGAAAGCGGAAAATCAGGAAGGGATGGCTGAGGTCGCCCGGTTTATTGAAATGAACGGCTCTTTTGCTG
ACGAGAACAGGGGCTGGTGAAATGCAGTTTAAGGTTTACACCTATAAAAGAGAGAGCCGTTATCGTCTGT
TTGTGGATGTACAGAGTGATATTATTGACACGCCCGGGCGACGGATGGTGATCCCCCTGGCCAGTGCACG
TCTGCTGTCAGATAAAGTCTCCCGTGAACTTTACCCGGTGGTGCATATCGGGGATGAAAGCTGGCGCATG
ATGACCACCGATATGGCCAGTGTGCCGGTCTCCGTTATCGGGGAAGAAGTGGCTGATCTCAGCCACCGCG
AAAATGACATCAAAAACGCCATTAACCTGATGTTCTGGGGAATATAAATGTCAGGCTCCCTTATACACAG
CCAGTCTGCAGGTCGACCATAGTGACTGGATATGTTGTGTTTTACAGTATTATGTAGTCTGTTTTTTATG
CAAAATCTAATTTAATATATTGATATTTATATCATTTTACGTTTCTCGTTCAGCTTTCTTGTACAAAGTG
GTGATGGGCTGCAGGAATTCGATATCAAGCTTAATGGTGAGCAAGGGCGAGGAGCTGTTCACCGGGGTGG
TGCCCATCCTGGTCGAGCTGGACGGCGACGTAAACGGCCACAAGTTCAGCGTGTCCGGCGAGGGCGAGGG
CGATGCCACCTACGGCAAGCTGACCCTGAAGTTCATCTGCACCACCGGCAAGCTGCCCGTGCCCTGGCCC
ACCCTCGTGACCACCCTGACCTACGGCGTGCAGTGCTTCAGCCGCTACCCCGACCACATGAAGCAGCACG
ACTTCTTCAAGTCCGCCATGCCCGAAGGCTACGTCCAGGAGCGCACCATCTTCTTCAAGGACGACGGCAA
CTACAAGACCCGCGCCGAGGTGAAGTTCGAGGGCGACACCCTGGTGAACCGCATCGAGCTGAAGGGCATC
GACTTCAAGGAGGACGGCAACATCCTGGGGCACAAGCTGGAGTACAACTACAACAGCCACAACGTCTATA
TCATGGCCGACAAGCAGAAGAACGGCATCAAGGTGAACTTCAAGATCCGCCACAACATCGAGGACGGCAG
CGTGCAGCTCGCCGACCACTACCAGCAGAACACCCCCATCGGCGACGGCCCCGTGCTGCTGCCCGACAAC
CACTACCTGAGCACCCAGTCCGCCCTGAGCAAAGACCCCAACGAGAAGCGCGATCACATGGTCCTGCTGG
AGTTCGTGACCGCCGCCGGGATCACTCTCGGCATGGACGAGCTGTACAAGTAACTCGAGTCATGTAATTA
GTTATGTCACGCTTACATTCACGCCCTCCCCCCACATCCGCTCTAACCGAAAAGGAAGGAGTTAGACAAC
CTGAAGTCTAGGTCCCTATTTATTTTTTTATAGTTATGTTAGTATTAAGAACGTTATTTATATTTCAAAT
TTTTCTTTTTTTTCTGTACAGACGCGTGTACGCATGTAACATTATACTGAAAACCTTGCTTGAGAAGGTT
TTGGGACGCTCGAAGGCTTTAATTTGCGGCCGGTACCCAGCTTTTGTTCCCTTTAGTGAGGGTTAATTCC
GAGCTTGGCGTAATCATGGTCATAGCTGTTTCCTGTGTGAAATTGTTATCCGCTCACAATTCCACACAAC
ATAGGAGCCGGAAGCATAAAGTGTAAAGCCTGGGGTGCCTAATGAGTGAGGTAACTCACATTAATTGCGT
TGCGCTCACTGCCCGCTTTCCAGTCGGGAAACCTGTCGTGCCAGCTGCATTAATGAATCGGCCAACGCGC
GGGGAGAGGCGGTTTGCGTATTGGGCGCTCTTCCGCTTCCTCGCTCACTGACTCGCTGCGCTCGGTCGTT
CGGCTGCGGCGAGCGGTATCAGCTCACTCAAAGGCGGTAATACGGTTATCCACAGAATCAGGGGATAACG
CAGGAAAGAACATGTGAGCAAAAGGCCAGCAAAAGGCCAGGAACCGTAAAAAGGCCGCGTTGCTGGCGTT
TTTCCATAGGCTCGGCCCCCCTGACGAGCATCACAAAAATCGACGCTCAAGTCAGAGGTGGCGAAACCCG
ACAGGACTATAAAGATACCAGGCGTTCCCCCCTGGAAGCTCCCTCGTGCGCTCTCCTGTTCCGACCCTGC
CGCTTACCGGATACCTGTCCGCCTTTCTCCCTTCGGGAAGCGTGGCGCTTTCTCAATGCTCACGCTGTAG
GTATCTCAGTTCGGTGTAGGTCGTTCGCTCCAAGCTGGGCTGTGTGCACGAACCCCCCGTTCAGCCCGAC
CGCTGCGCCTTATCCGGTAACTATCGTCTTGAGTCCAACCCGGTAAGACACGACTTATCGCCACTGGCAG
CAGCCACTGGTAACAGGATTAGCAGAGCGAGGTATGTAGGCGGTGCTACAGAGTTCTTGAAGTGGTGGCC
TAACTACGGCTACACTAGAAGGACAGTATTTGGTATCTGCGCTCTGCTGAAGCCAGTTACCTTCGGAAAA
AGAGTTGGTAGCTCTTGATCCGGCAAACAAACCACCGCTGGTAGCGGTGGTTTTTTTGTTTGCAAGCAGC
AGATTACGCGCAGAAAAAAAGGATCTCAAGAAGATCCTTTGATCTTTTCTACGGGGTCTGACGCTCAGTG
GAACGAAAACTCACGTTAAGGGATTTTGGTCATGAGATTATCAAAAAGGATCTTCACCTAGATCCTTTTA
AATTAAAAATGAAGTTTTAAATCAATCTAAAGTATATATGAGTAAACTTGGTCTGACAGTTACCAATGCT
TAATCAGTGAGGCACCTATCTCAGCGATCTGTCTATTTCGTTCATCCATAGTTGCCTGACTGCCCGTCGT
GTAGATAACTACGATACGGGAGGGCTTACCATCTGGCCCCAGTGCTGCAATGATACCGCGAGACCCACGC
TCACCGGCTCCAGATTTATCAGCAATAAACCAGCCAGCCGGAAGGGCCGAGCGCAGAAGTGGTCCTGCAA
CTTTATCCGCCTCCATCCAGTCTATTAATTGTTGCCGGGAAGCTAGAGTAAGTAGTTCGCCAGTTAATAG
TTTGCGCAACGTTGTTGCCATTGCTACAGGCATCGTGGTGTCACGCTCGTCGTTTGGTATGGCTTCATTC
AGCTCCGGTTCCCAACGATCAAGGCGAGTTACATGATCCCCCATGTTGTGAAAAAAAGCGGTTAGCTCCT
TCGGTCCTCCGATCGTTGTCAGAAGTAAGTTGGCCGCAGTGTTATCACTCATGGTTATGGCAGCACTGCA
TAATTCTCTTACTGTCATGCCATCCGTAAGATGCTTTTCTGTGACTGGTGAGTACTCAACCAAGTCATTC
TGAGAATAGTGTATGCGGCGACCGAGTTGCTCTTGCCCGGCGTCAATACGGGATAATACCGCGCCACATA
GCAGAACTTTAAAAGTGCTCATCATTGGAAAACGTTCTTCGGGGCGAAAACTCTCAAGGATCTTACCGCT
GTTGAGATCCAGTTCGATGTAACCCACTCGTGCACCCAACTGATCTTCAGCATCTTTTACTTTCACCAGC
GTTTCTGGGTGAGCAAAAACAGGAAGGCAAAATGCCGCAAAAAAGGGAATAAGGGCGACACGGAAATGTT
GAATACTCATACTCTTCCTTTTTCAATATTATTGAAGCATTTATCAGGGTTATTGTCTCATGAGCGGATA
CATATTTGAATGTATTTAGAAAAATAAACAAATAGGGGTTCCGCGCACATTTCCCCGAAAAGTGCCACCT
GACGTCTAAGAAACCATTATTATCATGACATTAACCTATAAAAATAGGCGTATCACGAGGCCCTTTCGTC
Features (pLannotate 1.2.2; 28 found; start..end, strand, type, name):
    137..184     +  misc_feature   bom (fragment): basis of mobility region from pBR322
    185..465     +  promoter       TRP1 promoter: S. cerevisiae TRP1
    466..1140    +  CDS            TRP1: phosphoribosylanthranilate isomerase, required for tryptophan biosynthesis; S. cerevisiae TRP1; yeast auxotrophic marker
   1187..1236    +  misc_feature   bom (fragment): basis of mobility region from pBR322
   1237..1692    -  rep_origin     f1 ori (sequence partly withheld): f1 bacteriophage origin of replication; arrow indicates direction of (+) strand synthesis
   1700..1857    -  CDS            lacZα (fragment): LacZα fragment of β-galactosidase; lacZ fragment
   1860..1878    +  promoter       T7 promoter: promoter for bacteriophage T7 RNA polymerase
   1903..2547    +  promoter       GAP promoter: S. cerevisiae TDH3; promoter for glyceraldehyde-3-phosphate dehydrogenase
   2553..2573    +  misc_feature   MCS (fragment): pBluescript multiple cloning site
   2577..2701    +  protein_bind   attR1: mutant version of attR; recombination site for the Gateway® LR reaction LR Clonase™
   2726..2756    +  promoter       lac UV5 promoter: E. coli lac promoter with an "up" mutation
   2780..2809    +  promoter       cat promoter (fragment): promoter of the E. coli cat gene encoding chloramphenicol acetyltransferase
   2810..3469    +  CDS            CmR: chloramphenicol acetyltransferase; cat; confers resistance to chloramphenicol
   3651..3809    +  CDS            ccdA (fragment): CCDA_ECO57 - Also known as H, letA. Experimental evidence at protein level: Swiss-Prot protein existence level 1. Antitoxin component of a type II toxin-antitoxin (TA) system which inhibits the post-segregational killing (PSK) of plasmid-free cells, also referred to as a plasmid addiction system. Binds to and blocks the activity of CcdB; will also remove bound CcdB protein from the CcdB-GyrA complex by forming a CcdA-CcdB complex, a process termed rejuvenation. Functions as a transcriptional corepressor for the ccdAB operon, repression also requires CcdB (By similarity). From Escherichia coli
   3814..4116    +  CDS            ccdB: CCDB_ECOLI - Also known as G, letB, letD. Experimental evidence at protein level: Swiss-Prot protein existence level 1. Toxic component of a type II toxin-antitoxin (TA) system, functioning in plasmid maintainence. Responsible for the post- segregational killing (PSK) of plasmid-free cells, also referred to as a plasmid addiction system. Half-life of over 2 hours. Cell killing by CcdB is accompanied by filamentation, defects in chromosome and plasmid segregation, defects in cell division, formation of anucleate cells, decreased DNA synthesis and plasmid loss. Interferes with the activity of DN
   4160..4284    -  protein_bind   attR2: mutant version of attR; recombination site for the Gateway® LR reaction LR Clonase™
   4288..4315    +  misc_feature   MCS (fragment): pBluescript multiple cloning site
   4316..5035    +  CDS            EGFP: the original enhanced GFP (Yang et al., 1996) mammalian codon-optimized
   5042..5289    +  terminator     CYC1 terminator: S. cerevisiae CYC1; transcription terminator for CYC1
   5312..5330    -  promoter       T3 promoter: promoter for bacteriophage T3 RNA polymerase
   5375..5391    -  protein_bind   lac operator: The lac repressor binds to the lac operator to inhibit transcription in E. coli. This inhibition can be relieved by adding lactose or isopropyl-β-D-thiogalactopyranoside (IPTG). lac repressor encoded by lacI
   5399..5429    -  promoter       lac promoter: promoter for the E. coli lac operon
   5444..5465    -  protein_bind   CAP binding site: CAP binding activates transcription in the presence of cAMP. E. coli catabolite activator protein
   5478..5570    -  CDS            lacI (fragment): lac repressor; lacI; The lac repressor binds to the lac operator to inhibit transcription in E. coli. This inhibition can be relieved by adding lactose or isopropyl-β-D-thiogalactopyranoside (IPTG).
   5753..6341    -  rep_origin     ori: high-copy-number ColE1/pMB1/pBR322/pUC origin of replication
   6512..7372    -  CDS            AmpR: β-lactamase; bla; confers resistance to ampicillin, carbenicillin, and related antibiotics
   7373..7477    -  promoter       AmpR promoter: bla
   7572..35      +  CDS            rop (fragment) (across the origin): Rop protein, which maintains plasmids at low copy number; rop
