[The description below was written by a language model from this plasmid's Addgene catalogue record and pLannotate feature annotations shown in this document.]
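Description:
pAG304GPD-ccdB-EGFP is an empty Gateway destination vector for constitutive protein expression in Saccharomyces cerevisiae, built on the pRS304 backbone. It is an integrating plasmid: the feature table shows no yeast replication origin or centromere, so stable maintenance in yeast depends on recombination into the genome, with transformants selected through the TRP1 auxotrophic marker expressed from its own promoter. In E. coli it replicates from a high-copy ColE1/pUC-type origin and carries AmpR. An f1 origin and remnants of the pBluescript-derived lacZα/MCS region, with flanking T7 and T3 promoters, are also present.

The expression unit consists of the strong constitutive GPD (TDH3/GAP) promoter, a Gateway cassette, an EGFP coding sequence and the CYC1 terminator. The cassette is bounded by attR1 and attR2 and contains a chloramphenicol resistance gene together with the ccdB toxin gene (plus a ccdA fragment). Because CcdB poisons gyrase in ordinary E. coli, the unrecombined vector must be grown in a ccdB-tolerant strain, and the chloramphenicol marker helps retain the cassette there. In an LR reaction with an attL-flanked entry clone, the cassette is replaced by the gene of interest, and ccdB counterselection in standard strains eliminates unreacted vector. An open reading frame lacking a stop codon and inserted in frame is then expressed as a C-terminal EGFP fusion.

The plasmid belongs to a suite of yeast Gateway vectors designed for high-throughput genetic analysis. It suits work such as localisation or expression studies of integrated, GFP-tagged proteins. The depositor notes that the full sequence is provided for reference only and may not match the physical plasmid exactly.
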