Addgene plasmid #14184: pAG304GPD-ccdB-EGFP
Purpose: (Empty Backbone)
Depositing lab: Susan Lindquist. Depositing organization: Whitehead Institute for Biomedical Research. Publication: A suite of Gateway cloning vectors for high-throughput genetic analysis in Saccharomyces cerevisiae. Alberti S, Gitler AD, Lindquist S. Yeast. 2007 Oct . 24(10):913-9. 10.1002/yea.1502 PubMed 17583893.
Backbone
  Vector backbone: pRS304
  Vector type: Yeast Expression ; Gateway Destination
  Selectable markers: TRP1
Growth in bacteria
  Bacterial resistance: Chloramphenicol and Ampicillin, 25 & 100 μg/mL
  Growth temperature: 37°C
  Growth strain: ccdB Survival
  Growth instructions: DB3.1, ccdB Survival
  Copy number: Unknown
Gene/Insert
  Gene/Insert name: None
  Tag / fusion protein: EGFP (C terminal on backbone)
  Cloning method: Gateway Cloning
  Sequencing primers: 5′ GPDPro_F
Terms and licenses: Academic/Nonprofit Terms; Industry Terms: Not Available to Industry
Depositor comments: Type of plasmid: integrating. This plasmid contains the Gateway technology from Invitrogen; Invitrogen requires purchasing of Gateway Clonase for carrying out the Gateway recombinational cloning reaction http://www.invitrogen.com Please note that the full plasmid sequence is provided as a reference only, and may not match the exact sequence of the plasmid.
How to cite: pAG304GPD-ccdB-EGFP was a gift from Susan Lindquist (Addgene plasmid # 14184 ; http://n2t.net/addgene:14184 ; RRID:Addgene_14184)
