>Addgene plasmid #14184 | pAG304GPD-ccdB-EGFP | addgene partial sequence | sequence record 20517 | 14184 with pRS_marker
TTTAATAGAACAGCATCGTAATATATGTGTACTTTGCAGTTATGACGCCAGATGGCAGTAGTGGAAGATA
TTCTTTATTGAAAAATAGCTTGTCACCTTACGTACAATCTTGATCCGGAGCTTTTCTTTTTTTGCCGATT
AAGAATTAATTCGGTCGAAAAAAGAAAAGGAGAGGGCCAAGAGGGAGGGCATTGGTGACTATTGAGCACG
TGAGTATACGTGATTAAGCACACAAAGGCAGCTTGGAGTATGTCTGTTATTAATTTCACAGGTAGTTCTG
GTCCATTGGTGAAAGTTTGCGGCTTGCAGAGCACAGAGGCCGCAGAATGTGCTCTAGATTCCGATGCTGA
CTTGCTGGGTATTATATGTGTGCCCAATAGAAAGAGAACAATTGACCCGGTTATTGCAAGGAAAATTTCA
AGTCTTGTAAAAGCATATAAAAATAGTTCAGGCACTCCGAAATACTTGGTTGGCGTGTTTCGTAATCAAC
CTAAGGAGGATGTTTTGGCTCTGGTCAATGATTACGGCATTGATATCGTCCAACTGCATGGAGATGAGTC
GTGGCAAGAATACCAAGAGTTCCTCGGTTTGCCAGTTATTAAAAGACTCGTATTTCCAAAAGACTGCAAC
ATACTACTCAGTGCAGCTTCACAGAAACCTCATTCGTTTATTCCCTTGTTTG
