>Addgene plasmid #14184 | pAG304GPD-ccdB-EGFP | addgene partial sequence | sequence record 20518 | 14184 with GW5
TAAAGTGTAAAGCCTGGGGGTGCCTAATGCGGCCGCCATAGTGACTGGATATGTTGTGTTTTACAGTATT
ATGTAGTCTGTTTTTTATGCAAAATCTAATTTAATATATTGATATTTATATCATTTTACGTTTCTCGTTC
AGCTTTTTTGTACAAACTTGTGATGGGGGATCCACTAGTTCTAGAATCCGTCGAAACTAAGTTCTGGTGT
TTTAAAACTAAAAAAAAGACTAACTATAAAAGTAGAATTTAAGAAGTTTAAGAAATAGATTTACAGAATT
ACAATCAATACCTACCGTCTTTATATACTTATTAGTCAAGTAGGGGAATAATTTCAGGGAACTGGTTTCA
ACCTTTTTTTTCAGCTTTTTCCAAATCAGAGAGAGCAGAAGGTAATAGAAGGTGTAAGAAAATGAGATAG
ATACATGCGTGGGTCAATTGCCTTGTGTCATCATTTACTCCAGGCAGGTTGCATCACTCCATTGAGGTTG
TGCCCGTTTTTTGCCTGTTTGTGCCCCTGTTCTCTGTAGTTGCGCTAAGAGAATGGACCTATGAACTGAT
GGTTGGTGAAGAAAACAATATTTTGGTGCTGGGATTCTTTTTTTTTCTGGATGCCAGCTTAAAAAGCGGG
CTCCATTATATTTAGTGGATGCCAGGAATAAACTGTTCACCCAGACACCTACGATGTTA
