>Addgene plasmid #14184 | pAG304GPD-ccdB-EGFP | addgene partial sequence | sequence record 20519 | 14184 with GW3
GGTCTCGTTATCGGGGAGAAGTGGCTGATCTCAGCCATCCGCGAAAATGACATCAAAAACGCCATTAACC
TGATGTTCTGGGGAATATAAATGTCAGGCTCCCTTATACACAGCCAGTCTGCAGGTCGACCATAGTGACT
GGATATGTTGTGTTTTACAGTATTATGTAGTCTGTTTTTTATGCAAAATCTAATTTAATATATTGATATT
TATATCATTTTACGTTTCTCGTTCAGCTTTCTTGTACAAAGTGGTGATGGGCTGCAGGAATTCGATATCA
AGCTTAATGGTGAGCAAGGGCGAGGAGCTGTTCACCGGGGTGGTGCCCATCCTGGTCGAGCTGGACGGCG
ACGTAAACGGCCACAAGTTCAGCGTGTCCGGCGAGGGCGAGGGCGATGCCACCTACGGCAAGCTGACCCT
GAAGTTCATCTGCACCACCGGCAAGCTGCCCGTGCCCTGGCCCACCCTCGTGACCACCCTGACCTACGGC
GTGCAGTGCTTCAGCCGCTACCCCGACCACATGAAGCAGCACGACTTCTTCAAGTCCGCCATGCCCGAAG
GCTACGTCCAGGAGCGCACCATCTTCTTCAAGGACGACGGCAACTACAAGACCCGCGCCGAGGTGAAGTT
CGAGGGCGACACCCTGGTGAACCG
